>Addgene plasmid #104277 | pHH0103 KIAA1688 WW domain #1 | addgene full sequence | sequence record 202577 | Addgene NGS Result
TTGACAATTAATCATCGGCTCGTATAATGTGTGGAATTGTGAGCGGATAACAATTTCACACAGGAAACAG
CCAGTCCGTTTAGGTGTTTTCACGAGCACTTCACCAACAAGGACCATAGATTATGAAAATCGAAGAACAC
CATCACCATCACCATTCCAGCGGTAAGCTTATGTCCCCTATACTAGGTTATTGGAAAATTAAGGGCCTTG
TGCAACCCACTCGACTTCTTTTGGAATATCTTGAAGAAAAATATGAAGAGCATTTGTATGAGCGCGATGA
AGGTGATAAATGGCGAAACAAAAAGTTTGAATTGGGTTTGGAGTTTCCCAATCTTCCTTATTATATTGAT
GGTGATGTTAAATTAACACAGTCTATGGCCATCATACGTTATATAGCTGACAAGCACAACATGTTGGGTG
GTTGTCCAAAAGAGCGTGCAGAGATTTCAATGCTTGAAGGAGCGGTTTTGGATATTAGATACGGTGTTTC
GAGAATTGCATATAGTAAAGACTTTGAAACTCTCAAAGTTGATTTTCTTAGCAAGCTACCTGAAATGCTG
AAAATGTTCGAAGATCGTTTATGTCATAAAACATATTTAAATGGTGATCATGTAACCCATCCTGACTTCA
TGTTGTATGACGCTCTTGATGTTGTTTTATACATGGACCCAATGTGCCTGGATGCGTTCCCAAAATTAGT
TTGTTTTAAAAAACGTATTGAAGCTATCCCACAAATTGATAAGTACTTGAAATCCAGCAAGTATATAGCA
TGGCCTTTGCAGGGCTGGCAAGCCACGTTTGGTGGTGGCGACCATCCTCCAAAATCGGATCTGGAAGTTC
TGTTCCAGGGGCCCCTGTCCAGCGGTCTGGTTCCGCGTGGTTCCGGTACCGCGGCCCAGCCGGCCGAAAA
TCTGTACTTCCAAGGTCGTCGTGCCTCTGTGGAGCTCCCGGGCAGCAACACCCGTCTGGAATGGGTCGAA
ATTATTGAACCGCGTACCCGTGAACGTATGTATGCGAATCTGGTTACCGGTGAATGCGTGTGGGATCCGC
CGGCGGGCGTTCGTTAGGCGGCCGCATA
[142 nt withheld, positions 1079-1220]
C
[98 nt withheld, positions 1222-1319]
AGTTTGTACTGGTGACGAAACTCAGTGTCTAGCTAGAGTGGC
[149 nt withheld, positions 1362-1510]
TGGTTTCATTGGTGACGTTTCCGGCCTTGCTAATGGTAATGGT
[62 nt withheld, positions 1554-1615]
ACCTTTAATGAATAATTTCCGTCAATATTTACCTTCCCTCCCTCAATCGGTTGAATGTCGCCCTTTTGTC
TTTGGCGCTGGTAAACCATATGAA
[86 nt withheld, positions 1710-1795]
T
[54 nt withheld, positions 1797-1850]
CTAGCGCCGCCCTATACCTTGTCTGCCTCCCCGCGTTGCGTCGCGGTGCATGGAGCCGGGCCACCTCGAC
CTGAATGGAAGCCGGCGGCACCTCGCTAACGGATTCACCACTCCAAGAATTGGAGCCAATCAATTCTTGC
GGAGAACTGTGAATGCGCAAACCAACCCTTGGCAGAACATATCCATCGCGTCCGCCATCTCCAGCAGCCG
CACGCGGCGCATCTCGGGCAGCGTTGGGTCCTGGCCACGGGTGCGCATGATCGTGCTCCTGTCGTTGAGG
ACCCGGCTAGGCTGGCGGGGTTGCCTTACTGGTTAGCAGAATGAATCACCGATACGCGAGCGAACGTGAA
GCGACTGCTGCTGCAAAACGTCTGCGACCTGAGCAACAACATGAATGGTCTTCGGTTTCCGTGTTTCGTA
AAGTCTGGAAACGCGGAAGTCAGCGCCCTGCACCATTATGTTCCGGATCTGCATCGCAGGATGCTGCTGG
CTACCCTGTGGAACACCTACATCTGTATTAACGAAGCGCTGGCATTGACCCTGAGTGATTTTTCTCTGGT
CCCGCCGCATCCATACCGCCAGTTGTTTACCCTCACAACGTTCCAGTAACCGGGCATGTTCATCATCAGT
AACCCGTATCGTGAGCATCCTCTCTCGTTTCATCGGTATCATTACCCCCATGAACAGAAATCCCCCTTAC
ACGGAGGCATCAGTGACCAAACAGGAAAAAACCGCCCTTAACATGGCCCGCTTTATCAGAAGCCAGACAT
TAACGCTTCTGGAGAAACTCAACGAGCTGGACGCGGATGAACAGGCAGACATCTGTGAATCGCTTCACGA
CCACGCTGATGAGCTTTACCGCAGGATCCGCGAAATTGTAAGCGTTAATATTTTGTTAAAATTCGCGTTA
AATTTTTGTTAAATCAGCTCATTTTTTAACCAATAGGCCGAAATCGGCAAAATCCCTTATAAATCAAAAG
AATAGACCGAGATAGGGTTGAGTGTTGTTCCAGTTTGGAACAAGAGTCCACTATTAAAGAACGTGGACTC
CAACGTCAAAGG
[49 nt withheld, positions 2913-2961]
T
[91 nt withheld, positions 2963-3053]
G
[124 nt withheld, positions 3055-3178]
CGCGGATCCTGCCTCGCGCGTTTCGGTGATGACGGTGAAAACCTCTGACACATGCAGCTCCCGGAGACGG
TCACAGCTTGTCTGTAAGCGGATGCCGGGAGCAGACAAGCCCGTCAGGGCGCGTCAGCGGGTGTTGGCGG
GTGTCGGGGCGCAGCCATGACCCAGTCACGTAGCGATAGCGGAGTGTATACTGGCTTAACTATGCGGCAT
CAGAGCAGATTGTACTGAGAGTGCACCATATGCGGTGTGAAATACCGCACAGATGCGTAAGGAGAAAATA
CCGCATCAGGCGCTCTTCCGCTTCCTCGCTCACTGACTCGCTGCGCTCGGTCGTTCGGCTGCGGCGAGCG
GTATCAGCTCACTCAAAGGCGGTAATACGGTTATCCACAGAATCAGGGGATAACGCAGGAAAGAACATGT
GAGCAAAAGGCCAGCAAAAGGCCAGGAACCGTAAAAAGGCCGCGTTGCTGGCGTTTTTCCATAGGCTCCG
CCCCCCTGACGAGCATCACAAAAATCGACGCTCAAGTCAGAGGTGGCGAAACCCGACAGGACTATAAAGA
TACCAGGGTTTCCCCCTGGAAGCTCCCTCGTGCGCTCTCCTGTTCCGACCCTGCCGCTTACCGGATACCT
GTCCGCCTTTCTCCCTTCGGGAAGCGTGGCGCTTTCTCATAGCTCACGCTGTAGGTATCTCAGTTCGGTG
TAGGTCGTTCGCTCCAAGCTGGGCTGTGTGCACGAACCCCCCGTTCAGCCCGACCGCTGCGCCTTATCCG
GTAACTATCGTCTTGAGTCCAACCCGGTAAGACACGACTTATCGCCACTGGCAGCAGCCACTGGTAACAG
GATTAGCAGAGCGAGGTATGTAGGCGGTGCTACAGAGTTCTTGAAGTGGTGGCCTAACTACGGCTACACT
AGAAGGACAGTATTTGGTATCTGCGCTCTGCTGAAGCCAGTTACCTTCGGAAAAAGAGTTGGTAGCTCTT
GATCCGGCAAACAAACCACCGCTGGTAGCGGTGGTTTTTTTGTTTGCAAGCAGCAGATTACGCGCAGAAA
AAAAGGATCTCAAGAAGATCCTTTGATCTTTTCTACGGGGTCTGACGCTCAGTGGAACGAAAACTCACGT
TAAGGGATTTTGGTCATGAGATTATCAAAAAGGATCTTCACCTAGATCCTTTTAAATTAAAAATGAAGTT
TTAAATCAATCTAAAGTATATATGAGTAAACTTGGTCTGACAGTTACCAATGCTTAATCAGTGAGGCACC
TATCTCAGCGATCTGTCTATTTCGTTCATCCATAGTTGCCTGACTCCCCGTCGTGTAGATAACTACGATA
CGGGAGGGCTTACCATCTGGCCCCAGTGCTGCAATGATACCGCGAGACCCACGCTCACCGGCTCCAGATT
TATCAGCAATAAACCAGCCAGCCGGAAGGGCCGAGCGCAGAAGTGGTCCTGCAACTTTATCCGCCTCCAT
CCAGTCTATTAATTGTTGCCGGGAAGCTAGAGTAAGTAGTTCGCCAGTTAATAGTTTGCGCAACGTTGTT
GCCATTGCTGCAGGCATCGTGGTGTCACGCTCGTCGTTTGGTATGGCTTCATTCAGCTCCGGTTCCCAAC
GATCAAGGCGAGTTACATGATCCCCCATGTTGTGCAAAAAAGCGGTTAGCTCCTTCGGTCCTCCGATCGT
TGTCAGAAGTAAGTTGGCCGCAGTGTTATCACTCATGGTTATGGCAGCACTGCATAATTCTCTTACTGTC
ATGCCATCCGTAAGATGCTTTTCTGTGACTGGTGAGTACTCAACCAAGTCATTCTGAGAATAGTGTATGC
GGCGACCGAGTTGCTCTTGCCCGGCGTCAACACGGGATAATACCGCGCCACATAGCAGAACTTTAAAAGT
GCTCATCATTGGAAAACGTTCTTCGGGGCGAAAACTCTCAAGGATCTTACCGCTGTTGAGATCCAGTTCG
ATGTAACCCACTCGTGCACCCAACTGATCTTCAGCATCTTTTACTTTCACCAGCGTTTCTGGGTGAGCAA
AAACAGGAAGGCAAAATGCCGCAAAAAAGGGAATAAGGGCGACACGGAAATGTTGAATACTCATACTCTT
CCTTTTTCAATATTATTGAAGCATTTATCAGGGTTATTGTCTCATGAGCGGATACATATTTGAATGTATT
TAGAAAAATAAACAAATAGGGGTTCCGCGCACATTTCCCCGAAAAGTGCCACCTGACGTCTAAGAAACCA
TTATTATCATGACATTAACCTATAAAAATAGGCGTATCACGAGGCCCTTTCGTCTTCAAGAATTCCCGAC
ACCATCGAATGGTGCAAAACCTTTCGCGGTATGGCATGATAGCGCCCGGAAGAGAGTCAATTCAGGGTGG
TGAATGTGAAACCAGTAACGTTATACGATGTCGCAGAGTATGCCGGTGTCTCTTATCAGACCGTTTCCCG
CGTGGTGAACCAGGCCAGCCACGTTTCTGCGAAAACGCGGGAAAAAGTGGAAGCGGCGATGGCGGAGCTG
AATTACATTCCCAACCGCGTGGCACAACAACTGGCGGGCAAACAGTCGTTGCTGATTGGCGTTGCCACCT
CCAGTCTGGCCCTGCACGCGCCGTCGCAAATTGTCGCGGCGATTAAATCTCGCGCCGATCAACTGGGTGC
CAGCGTGGTGGTGTCGATGGTAGAACGAAGCGGCGTCGAAGCCTGTAAAGCGGCGGTGCACAATCTTCTC
GCGCAACGCGTCAGTGGGCTGATCATTAACTATCCGCTGGATGACCAGGATGCCATTGCTGTGGAAGCTG
CCTGCACTAATGTTCCGGCGTTATTTCTTGATGTCTCTGACCAGACACCCATCAACAGTATTATTTTCTC
CCATGAAGACGGTACGCGACTGGGCGTGGAGCATCTGGTCGCATTGGGTCACCAGCAAATCGCGCTGTTA
GCGGGCCCATTAAGTTCTGTCTCGGCGCGTCTGCGTCTGGCTGGCTGGCATAAATATCTCACTCGCAATC
AAATTCAGCCGATAGCGGAACGGGAAGGCGACTGGAGTGCCATGTCCGGTTTTCAACAAACCATGCAAAT
GCTGAATGAGGGCATCGTTCCCACTGCGATGCTGGTTGCCAACGATCAGATGGCGCTGGGCGCAATGCGC
GCCATTACCGAGTCCGGGCTGCGCGTTGGTGCGGATATCTCGGTAGTGGGATACGACGATACCGAAGACA
GCTCATGTTATATCCCGCCGTTAACCACCATCAAACAGGATTTTCGCCTGCTGGGGCAAACCAGCGTGGA
CCGCTTGCTGCAACTCTCTCAGGGCCAGGCGGTGAAGGGCAATCAGCTGTTGCCCGTCTCACTGGTGAAA
AGAAAAACCACCCTGGCGCCCAATACGCAAACCGCCTCTCCCCGCGCGTTGGCCGATTCATTAATGCAGC
TGGCACGACAGGTTTCCCGACTGGAAAGCGGGCAGTGAGCGCAACGCAATTAATGTAAGTTAGCTCACTC
ATTAGGCACAATTCTCATGTTTGACAGCTTATCATCGACTGCACGGTGCACCAATGCTTCTGGCGTCAGG
CAGCCATCGGAAGCTGTGGTATGGCTGTGCAGGTCGTAAATCACTGCATAATTCGTGTCGCTCAAGGCGC
ACTCCCGTTCTGGATAATGTTTTTTGCGCCGACATCATAACGGTTCTGGCAAATATTCTGAAATGAGCTG
Features (pLannotate 1.2.2; 21 found; start..end, strand, type, name):
      1..29      +  promoter       tac promoter: strong E. coli promoter; hybrid between the trp and lac UV5 promoters
     37..53      +  protein_bind   lac operator: The lac repressor binds to the lac operator to inhibit transcription in E. coli. This inhibition can be relieved by adding lactose or isopropyl-β-D-thiogalactopyranoside (IPTG). lac repressor encoded by lacI
    138..155     +  CDS            6xHis: 6xHis affinity tag
    171..824     +  CDS            GST26_SCHJA: Experimental evidence at protein level: Swiss-Prot protein existence level 1. GST isoenzymes appear to play a central role in the parasite detoxification system. Other functions are also suspected including a role in increasing the solubility of haematin in the parasite gut. From Schistosoma japonicum (Blood fluke).
    945..1064    +  CDS            ARHGAP39 (fragment): RHG39_HUMAN - Also known as KIAA1688. Experimental evidence at protein level: Swiss-Prot protein existence level 1. From Homo sapiens (Human).
   1083..1130    +  terminator     fd terminator (sequence withheld): central terminator from bacteriophage fd (Otsuka and Kunisawa, 1982)
   1135..1347    +  CDS            M13 gene III (fragment) (sequence partly withheld): pIII; III; minor coat protein
   1362..1832    +  CDS            M13 gene III (fragment) (sequence partly withheld): pIII; III; minor coat protein
   1854..1924    +  CDS            TcR (fragment): tetracycline efflux protein; tet; confers resistance to tetracycline
   2166..2546    -  CDS            YPB1_ECOLX: Protein predicted: Swiss-Prot protein existence level 4. From Escherichia coli.
   2563..2714    +  CDS            rop (fragment): Rop protein, which maintains plasmids at low copy number; rop
   2750..3178    -  rep_origin     f1 ori (sequence partly withheld): f1 bacteriophage origin of replication; arrow indicates direction of (+) strand synthesis
   3187..3226    +  CDS            rop (fragment): Rop protein, which maintains plasmids at low copy number; rop
   3328..3468    +  misc_feature   bom: basis of mobility region from pBR322
   3654..4241    -  rep_origin     ori: high-copy-number ColE1/pMB1/pBR322/pUC origin of replication
   4412..5272    -  CDS            AmpR: β-lactamase; bla; confers resistance to ampicillin, carbenicillin, and related antibiotics
   5273..5377    -  promoter       AmpR promoter: bla
   5486..5563    +  promoter       lacIq promoter: lacI (mutant); In the lacIq allele, a single base change in the promoter boosts expression of the lacI gene about 10-fold.
   5564..6646    +  CDS            lacI: lac repressor; lacI; The lac repressor binds to the lac operator to inhibit transcription in E. coli. This inhibition can be relieved by adding lactose or isopropyl-β-D-thiogalactopyranoside (IPTG).
   6659..6680    +  protein_bind   CAP binding site: CAP binding activates transcription in the presence of cAMP. E. coli catabolite activator protein
   6699..6716    +  promoter       tet promoter (fragment): E. coli promoter for tetracycline efflux protein gene
