[The description below was written by a language model from this plasmid's Addgene catalogue record and pLannotate feature annotations shown in this document.]
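Description:
pHH0103 KIAA1688 WW domain #1 is a bacterial expression plasmid of about 6.9 kb, built on the pHH0103 backbone, for producing the first WW domain of human KIAA1688 (ARHGAP39, also called CrGAP or Vilse) as a GST fusion in E. coli. It replicates from a ColE1/pMB1-type origin and is selected with ampicillin through the β-lactamase gene. The catalogue lists its copy number as unknown. An f1 origin is also present, interrupting the rop gene, along with the pBR322 bom region.

Expression is driven by the tac promoter with a downstream lac operator. The plasmid carries its own lacI gene under the lacIq promoter, so transcription is repressed until induced with IPTG. The open reading frame begins with a 6xHis tag, which appears in the feature table but not in the catalogue fields, followed by Schistosoma japonicum GST. According to the depositor comments, a linker then precedes the WW domain, and it includes what appears to be a TEV protease-type recognition motif. The 183 bp insert was codon optimized for bacteria and cloned between SfiI and NotI sites. The annotated ARHGAP39 match covers about 120 bp of it.

An fd terminator lies just downstream of the insert, followed by fragments of M13 gene III. Together with the f1 origin, these suggest the backbone derives from a phagemid display vector. They sit beyond the terminator, and the record assigns them no role here. A short tetracycline resistance fragment and a partial tet promoter also look like nonfunctional remnants.

The tags would allow affinity purification on glutathione or metal-chelate resin. The record states only bacterial expression as the purpose, which would fit use in binding or specificity studies of WW domains.
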