Addgene plasmid #104277: pHH0103 KIAA1688 WW domain #1
Purpose: Bacterial expression of WW domain #1 from KIAA1688
Depositing lab: Sachdev Sidhu & Marius Sudol. Depositing organization: University of Toronto.
Backbone
  Vector backbone: pHH0103
  Vector type: Bacterial Expression
Growth in bacteria
  Bacterial resistance: Ampicillin, 100 μg/mL
  Growth temperature: 37°C
  Growth strain: DH5alpha
  Copy number: Unknown
Gene/Insert
  Gene/Insert name: KIAA1688 WW domain #1
  Species: H. sapiens (human)
  Insert size (bp): 183
  Mutation: codon optimized for expression in bacteria
  Entrez Gene: ARHGAP39 (a.k.a. CrGAP, Vilse)
  Promoter: tac
  Tag / fusion protein: GST (N terminal on backbone)
  Cloning method: Restriction Enzyme; 5′ cloning site SfiI (unknown if destroyed); 3′ cloning site NotI (unknown if destroyed)
  Sequencing primers: 5′ pGEX-5'
Terms and licenses: Academic/Nonprofit Terms; Industry Terms: Not Available to Industry
Depositor comments: Amino acid sequence: Linker - ENLYFQGRRASV(gagctc) and WW domain - PGSNTRLEWVEIIEPRTRERMYANLVTGECVWDPPAGVR
How to cite: pHH0103 KIAA1688 WW domain #1 was a gift from Sachdev Sidhu & Marius Sudol (Addgene plasmid # 104277 ; http://n2t.net/addgene:104277 ; RRID:Addgene_104277)
