>Addgene plasmid #104277 | pHH0103 KIAA1688 WW domain #1 | depositor partial sequence | sequence record 197429 | WW domain with linker
GGCCCAGCCGGCCGAAAATCTGTACTTCCAAGGTCGTCGTGCCTCTGTGGAGCTCCCGGGCAGCAACACC
CGTCTGGAATGGGTCGAAATTATTGAACCGCGTACCCGTGAACGTATGTATGCGAATCTGGTTACCGGTG
AATGCGTGTGGGATCCGCCGGCGGGCGTTCGTTAGGCGGCCGC
